>Addgene plasmid #25683 | pEBB FLAG XIAP D148A | addgene partial sequence | sequence record 31722 | 25683 with EF-1a-F
GTGTCGTGAGGATTCTCTAGAGATCCCTCGACCTCGAGATCCATTGTGCTGGATCTCACCATGGACTACA
AAGACGATGACGACAAGGGATCCATGACTTTTAACAGTTTTGAAGGATCTAAAACTTGTGTACCTGCAGA
CATCAATAAGGAAGAAGAATTTGTAGAAGAGTTTAATAGATTAAAAACTTTTGCTAATTTTCCAAGTGGT
AGTCCTGTTTCAGCATCAACACTGGCACGAGCAGGGTTTCTTTATACTGGTGAAGGAGATACCGTGCGGT
GCTTTAGTTGTCATGCAGCTGTAGATAGATGGCAATATGGAGACTCAGCAGTTGGAAGACACAGGAAAGT
ATCCCCAAATTGCAGATTTATCAACGGCTTTTATCTTGAAAATAGTGCCACGCAGTCTACAAATTCTGGT
ATCCAGAATGGTCAGTACAAAGTTGAAAACTATCTGGGAAGCAGAGATCATTTTGCCTTAGACAGGCCAT
CTGAGACACATGCAGACTATCTTTTGAGAACTGGGCAGGTTGTAGCTATATCAGACACCATATACCCGAG
GAACCCTGCCATGTATAGTGAAGAAGCTAGATTAAAGTCCTTTCAGAACTGGCCAGACTATGCTCACCTA
ACCCCAAGAGAGTTAGCAAGTGCTGGACTCTACTACACAGGTATTGGTGACCAAGTGCAGTGCTTTTGTT
GTGGTGGAAAACTGAAAAATTGGGAACCTTGTGATCGTGCCTGGTCAGAACACAGGCGACACTTTCCTAA
TTGCTTCTTTGTTTTGGGCCGGAATCTTAATATTCGAAGTGAATCTGATGCTGTGAGTTCTGATAGGAAT
TTCCCAAATTCAACAAATCTTCCAAGAAATCCATCCATGGCAGANTATGAAGCACGGATCTTTACTTTTG
GG
