[The description below was written by a language model from this plasmid's Addgene catalogue record.]
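Description:
pEBB FLAG XIAP D148A is a mammalian expression plasmid built on the pEBB backbone (about 5.35 kb without insert). It is propagated in E. coli as a high-copy plasmid under ampicillin selection. The record does not list a mammalian selection marker or name the promoter explicitly. The use of an EF-1α forward primer as the 5′ sequencing primer suggests that an EF-1α promoter region lies upstream of the cloning site, but this is an inference rather than a stated feature. No feature table is supplied, so the origin of replication, polyadenylation signal and other backbone elements cannot be described in detail.

The payload is an approximately 1.5 kb human XIAP coding sequence (X-linked inhibitor of apoptosis, also known as BIRC4 or hILP), cloned between the BamHI and NotI sites of the pEBB FLAG vector. This places it in frame with an N-terminal FLAG epitope supplied by the backbone, so the protein can be detected or immunoprecipitated with anti-FLAG antibodies. The insert carries a D148A point mutation, replacing aspartate 148 with alanine. The associated publication concerns uncoupling the caspase-inhibitory function of XIAP from its signalling properties, so this variant most likely serves as a separation-of-function mutant, although the record does not state which activity the substitution affects. The construct is suited to transient expression of tagged mutant XIAP in mammalian cells, for comparison with wild-type XIAP in studies of apoptosis and XIAP-dependent signalling.
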