Addgene plasmid #25683: pEBB FLAG XIAP D148A
Depositing lab: Colin Duckett. Depositing organization: University of Michigan. Publication: Uncoupling of the signaling and caspase-inhibitory properties of X-linked inhibitor of apoptosis. Lewis J, Burstein E, Reffey SB, Bratton SB, Roberts AB, Duckett CS. J Biol Chem. 2004 Mar 5. 279(10):9023-9. 10.1074/jbc.M312891200 PubMed 14701799.
Backbone
  Vector backbone: pEBB
  Backbone manufacturer: Baltimore Lab
  Backbone size w/o insert (bp): 5353
  Vector type: Mammalian Expression
Growth in bacteria
  Bacterial resistance: Ampicillin, 100 μg/mL
  Growth temperature: 37°C
  Growth strain: DH5alpha
  Copy number: High Copy
Gene/Insert
  Gene/Insert name: XIAP (alt name: hILP)
  Species: H. sapiens (human)
  Insert size (bp): 1500
  Mutation: D148A
  GenBank ID: HSU32974
  Entrez Gene: XIAP (a.k.a. API3, BIRC4, IAP-3, ILP1, MIHA, XLP2, hIAP-3, hIAP3)
  Tag / fusion protein: FLAG (N terminal on backbone)
  Cloning method: Restriction Enzyme; 5′ cloning site BamHI (unknown if destroyed); 3′ cloning site NotI (unknown if destroyed)
  Sequencing primers: 5′ EF-1a Forward; 3′ M13_puc_F
Terms and licenses: Academic/Nonprofit Terms; Industry Terms: Not Available to Industry
Depositor comments: XIAP D148A was cloned into BamHI/NotI sites of pEBB FLAG. #738
How to cite: pEBB FLAG XIAP D148A was a gift from Colin Duckett (Addgene plasmid # 25683 ; http://n2t.net/addgene:25683 ; RRID:Addgene_25683)
